Addgene plasmid #124121: pET21a-TyrRS-His
Purpose: Bacterial expression plasmid for PURE system components
Depositing lab: Sebastian Maerkl & Takuya Ueda. Depositing organization: The University of Tokyo. Publication: Cell-free translation reconstituted with purified components. Shimizu Y, Inoue A, Tomari Y, Suzuki T, Yokogawa T, Nishikawa K, Ueda T. Nat Biotechnol. 2001 Aug;19(8):751-5. doi: 10.1038/90802. PubMed 11479568.
Backbone
  Vector backbone: pET21a(+)
  Vector type: Bacterial Expression
Growth in bacteria
  Bacterial resistance: Ampicillin, 100 μg/mL
  Growth temperature: 37°C
  Growth strain: DH5alpha ; JM109
  Copy number: High Copy
Gene/Insert
  Gene/Insert name: Tyrosyl-tRNA ligase (alt names: tyrS; TyrRS)
  Species: Escherichia coli
  Entrez Gene: tyrS (a.k.a. b1637, ECK1633)
  Tag / fusion protein: 6x-His (C terminal on insert)
  Cloning method: Restriction Enzyme; 5′ cloning site Unknown (unknown if destroyed)
Terms and licenses: Academic/Nonprofit Terms; Industry Terms: Not Available to Industry
Depositor comments: It is recommended to screen DNA preps from multiple colonies by Sanger sequencing, as this plasmid may be prone to deletions in the promoter region.
How to cite: pET21a-TyrRS-His was a gift from Sebastian Maerkl & Takuya Ueda (Addgene plasmid # 124121 ; http://n2t.net/addgene:124121 ; RRID:Addgene_124121)
