[The description below was written by a language model from this plasmid's Addgene catalogue record and pLannotate feature annotations shown in this document.]
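Description:
pET21a-TyrRS-His is a bacterial expression plasmid built on the pET21a(+) backbone for producing Escherichia coli tyrosyl-tRNA synthetase (tyrS, also called TyrRS), one of the purified protein components of the reconstituted PURE cell-free translation system. The 6,635-nt sequenced plasmid replicates from a ColE1/pMB1-type origin and also carries the rop gene and the pBR322 bom region. The catalogue lists it as high copy, although rop normally moderates copy number. Selection is by ampicillin through the bla (AmpR) gene and its own promoter. An f1 origin is also present, which allows single-stranded DNA production with helper phage. Short tetracycline-resistance fragments and a predicted open reading frame in the annotation are non-functional remnants of the pBR322-derived backbone.

The expression cassette follows the standard pET arrangement. A T7 promoter is immediately followed by a lac operator, then the strong ribosome binding site from phage T7 gene 10, the tyrS coding sequence, a C-terminal histidine tag and the T7 terminator. The annotation tool labels the tag as a fragment of a 9xHis tag, but its length matches the 6xHis stated in the catalogue. The small "SET1" fragment between the tag and the terminator is probably an incidental match to vector sequence rather than a designed fusion. A plasmid-borne lacI gene supplies repressor, so transcription stays low until an inducer such as IPTG is added in a host that expresses T7 RNA polymerase. The His tag allows purification of the enzyme by metal-affinity chromatography. The cloning sites used are not recorded. The depositors note that the plasmid may be prone to deletions in the promoter region, so sequence verification of individual isolates is advised.
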