Features (pLannotate 1.2.2; 19 found; start..end, strand, type, name):
     26..73      -  terminator     T7 terminator: transcription terminator for bacteriophage T7 RNA polymerase
     81..130     -  CDS            SET1 (fragment): solubility-enhancement tag derived from T7 phage gene 10B
    140..157     -  CDS            9xHis (fragment): 9xHis affinity tag
    164..1435    -  CDS            tyrS: SYY_ECOLI - Experimental evidence at protein level: Swiss-Prot protein existence level 1. Catalyzes the attachment of L-tyrosine to tRNA(Tyr) in a two- step reaction: tyrosine is first activated by ATP to form Tyr-AMP and then transferred to the acceptor end of tRNA(Tyr) (PubMed:4292198, PubMed:4579631). Can also mischarge tRNA(Tyr) with D-tyrosine, leading to the formation of D-tyrosyl-tRNA(Tyr), which can be hydrolyzed by the D-aminoacyl-tRNA deacylase (PubMed:4292198). In vitro, can also use the non-natural amino acid azatyrosine (PubMed:11006270). From Escherichia coli (strain K12).
   1443..1465    -  RBS            RBS: efficient ribosome binding site from bacteriophage T7 gene 10 (Olins and Rangwala, 1989)
   1480..1504    -  protein_bind   lac operator: The lac repressor binds to the lac operator to inhibit transcription in E. coli. This inhibition can be relieved by adding lactose or isopropyl-β-D-thiogalactopyranoside (IPTG). lac repressor encoded by lacI
   1505..1523    -  promoter       T7 promoter: promoter for bacteriophage T7 RNA polymerase
   1545..1824    +  CDS            TcR (fragment): tetracycline efflux protein; tet; confers resistance to tetracycline
   1832..1909    +  promoter       lacI promoter: lacI
   1910..2992    +  CDS            lacI: lac repressor; lacI; The lac repressor binds to the lac operator to inhibit transcription in E. coli. This inhibition can be relieved by adding lactose or isopropyl-β-D-thiogalactopyranoside (IPTG).
   3005..3026    +  protein_bind   CAP binding site: CAP binding activates transcription in the presence of cAMP. E. coli catabolite activator protein
   3041..3332    +  CDS            TcR (fragment): tetracycline efflux protein; tet; confers resistance to tetracycline
   3404..3784    -  CDS            YPB1_ECOLX: Protein predicted: Swiss-Prot protein existence level 4. From Escherichia coli.
   3801..3992    +  CDS            rop: Rop protein, which maintains plasmids at low copy number; rop
   4094..4233    +  misc_feature   bom: basis of mobility region from pBR322
   4419..5007    -  rep_origin     ori: high-copy-number ColE1/pMB1/pBR322/pUC origin of replication
   5178..6038    -  CDS            AmpR: β-lactamase; bla; confers resistance to ampicillin, carbenicillin, and related antibiotics
   6039..6143    -  promoter       AmpR promoter: bla
   6196..6624    -  rep_origin     f1 ori (sequence partly withheld): f1 bacteriophage origin of replication; arrow indicates direction of (+) strand synthesis
>Addgene plasmid #124121 | pET21a-TyrRS-His | addgene full sequence | sequence record 240850 | Addgene NGS Result
ATCCGGATATAGTTCCTCCTTTCAGCAAAAAACCCCTCAAGACCCGTTTAGAGGCCCCAAGGGGTTATGC
TAGTTATTGCTCAGCGGTGGCAGCAGCCAACTCAGCTTCCTTTCGGGCTTTGTTAGCAGCCGGATCTCAG
TGGTGGTGGTGGTGGTGCTCGAGTTTCCAGCAAATCAGACAGTAATTCTTTTTACCGCGACGCAGTAAGG
TAAAACGACCAAACAGACGATCTTCTTCTTTAAAGAAGTATTCAGGATCGGACTGTTTTTCACCGTTAAT
GGTGATGGCATTGGAGGCGATAGTTTTACGTGCCTGACCACGGGAAGGTTGCAGTTCAGAATCGACCAGT
GCCTGCATCAGGTCTGCGCCCTTTTCCATCTCAACCATCGGTACGCCGTCCTGCGCCAGCTGTTCGAAGT
CCGCTTCACTCAGCGCACTCAAAGAACCGCTGAACAGGCATTCGGTAATACGTTTTGCCGCCTGTAAACC
TTCTTCACCGTGAACCAGACGAGTCACCTGCTCCGCCAGTACATACTGGGCGCGCGGTGCTTTACCGCTG
TTTTTATCTTCTTCTTCCAGGGCGTTGATCTCTTCAATGCTCATAAAGGTGAAGAACTTCAGGAAGCGGT
AAACGTCGGCATCCGCAGTGTTGATCCAGAACTGGTAGAATTTGTACGGGCTGGTTTTCTTCGGATCCAA
CCAGACTGCGCCGCCTTCAGTTTTACCAAATTTGGTGCCATCTGCTTTAGTGATCAGCGGAACGGTCAGG
CCAAACACCTGATTCTGATGCAGACGACGGGTCAGGTCGATACCAGAAGTGATGTTACCCCACTGGTCAG
AACCACCAATTTGCAGCACCACACCGTACTGTTTGTTCAGACAGGCGAAGTCATAACCCTGCAACAGGTT
GTAGGAAAACTCAGTGAACGAAATCCCCTGATCTTCACGGTTGAGACGCTGCTTAACCGCTTCTTTGTTG
ATCATCTGGTTAACGGAGAAGTGTTTGCCAATATCGCGCAGGAAGGTCAGCACATTCATATTGCCGAACC
AGTCATAGTTGTTCGCCGCGATAGCAGAGTTTTCTCCACAGTCGAAATCGAGGAACGGGGCAACCTGCTT
ACGGATTTTGTCCACCCACTCCTGAACAGTTTCTTCGGTGTTCAGCTTACGCTCGGCAGCTTTGAAGCTC
GGGTCGCCAATCAGACCCGTCGCGCCGCCTACCAGCGCAACCGGCTTGTGGCCCGCCTGCTGGAAGCGTT
TCAGGCATAACAATGGAACAAGATGCCCCAAATGCAAGCTGTCAGCGGTAGGATCGAAGCCGCAATAGAG
CGCGATCGGGCCTTGCGCCAGTCGCTCTGCTAACGCTTCCTCGTCCGTCACCTGGGCTACCAGCCCCCGC
TCTTGCAATTGTTTAATCAAGTTACTGCTTGCCATATGTATATCTCCTTCTTAAAGTTAAACAAAATTAT
TTCTAGAGGGGAATTGTTATCCGCTCACAATTCCCCTATAGTGAGTCGTATTAATTTCGCGGGATCGAGA
TCTCGATCCTCTACGCCGGACGCATCGTGGCCGGCATCACCGGCGCCACAGGTGCGGTTGCTGGCGCCTA
TATCGCCGACATCACCGATGGGGAAGATCGGGCTCGCCACTTCGGGCTCATGAGCGCTTGTTTCGGCGTG
GGTATGGTGGCAGGCCCCGTGGCCGGGGGACTGTTGGGCGCCATCTCCTTGCATGCACCATTCCTTGCGG
CGGCGGTGCTCAACGGCCTCAACCTACTACTGGGCTGCTTCCTAATGCAGGAGTCGCATAAGGGAGAGCG
TCGAGATCCCGGACACCATCGAATGGCGCAAAACCTTTCGCGGTATGGCATGATAGCGCCCGGAAGAGAG
TCAATTCAGGGTGGTGAATGTGAAACCAGTAACGTTATACGATGTCGCAGAGTATGCCGGTGTCTCTTAT
CAGACCGTTTCCCGCGTGGTGAACCAGGCCAGCCACGTTTCTGCGAAAACGCGGGAAAAAGTGGAAGCGG
CGATGGCGGAGCTGAATTACATTCCCAACCGCGTGGCACAACAACTGGCGGGCAAACAGTCGTTGCTGAT
TGGCGTTGCCACCTCCAGTCTGGCCCTGCACGCGCCGTCGCAAATTGTCGCGGCGATTAAATCTCGCGCC
GATCAACTGGGTGCCAGCGTGGTGGTGTCGATGGTAGAACGAAGCGGCGTCGAAGCCTGTAAAGCGGCGG
TGCACAATCTTCTCGCGCAACGCGTCAGTGGGCTGATCATTAACTATCCGCTGGATGACCAGGATGCCAT
TGCTGTGGAAGCTGCCTGCACTAATGTTCCGGCGTTATTTCTTGATGTCTCTGACCAGACACCCATCAAC
AGTATTATTTTCTCCCATGAAGACGGTACGCGACTGGGCGTGGAGCATCTGGTCGCATTGGGTCACCAGC
AAATCGCGCTGTTAGCGGGCCCATTAAGTTCTGTCTCGGCGCGTCTGCGTCTGGCTGGCTGGCATAAATA
TCTCACTCGCAATCAAATTCAGCCGATAGCGGAACGGGAAGGCGACTGGAGTGCCATGTCCGGTTTTCAA
CAAACCATGCAAATGCTGAATGAGGGCATCGTTCCCACTGCGATGCTGGTTGCCAACGATCAGATGGCGC
TGGGCGCAATGCGCGCCATTACCGAGTCCGGGCTGCGCGTTGGTGCGGATATCTCGGTAGTGGGATACGA
CGATACCGAAGACAGCTCATGTTATATCCCGCCGTTAACCACCATCAAACAGGATTTTCGCCTGCTGGGG
CAAACCAGCGTGGACCGCTTGCTGCAACTCTCTCAGGGCCAGGCGGTGAAGGGCAATCAGCTGTTGCCCG
TCTCACTGGTGAAAAGAAAAACCACCCTGGCGCCCAATACGCAAACCGCCTCTCCCCGCGCGTTGGCCGA
TTCATTAATGCAGCTGGCACGACAGGTTTCCCGACTGGAAAGCGGGCAGTGAGCGCAACGCAATTAATGT
AAGTTAGCTCACTCATTAGGCACCGGGATCTCGACCGATGCCCTTGAGAGCCTTCAACCCAGTCAGCTCC
TTCCGGTGGGCGCGGGGCATGACTATCGTCGCCGCACTTATGACTGTCTTCTTTATCATGCAACTCGTAG
GACAGGTGCCGGCAGCGCTCTGGGTCATTTTCGGCGAGGACCGCTTTCGCTGGAGCGCGACGATGATCGG
CCTGTCGCTTGCGGTATTCGGAATCTTGCACGCCCTCGCTCAAGCCTTCGTCACTGGTCCCGCCACCAAA
CGTTTCGGCGAGAAGCAGGCCATTATCGCCGGCATGGCGGCCCCACGGGTGCGCATGATCGTGCTCCTGT
CGTTGAGGACCCGGCTAGGCTGGCGGGGTTGCCTTACTGGTTAGCAGAATGAATCACCGATACGCGAGCG
AACGTGAAGCGACTGCTGCTGCAAAACGTCTGCGACCTGAGCAACAACATGAATGGTCTTCGGTTTCCGT
GTTTCGTAAAGTCTGGAAACGCGGAAGTCAGCGCCCTGCACCATTATGTTCCGGATCTGCATCGCAGGAT
GCTGCTGGCTACCCTGTGGAACACCTACATCTGTATTAACGAAGCGCTGGCATTGACCCTGAGTGATTTT
TCTCTGGTCCCGCCGCATCCATACCGCCAGTTGTTTACCCTCACAACGTTCCAGTAACCGGGCATGTTCA
TCATCAGTAACCCGTATCGTGAGCATCCTCTCTCGTTTCATCGGTATCATTACCCCCATGAACAGAAATC
CCCCTTACACGGAGGCATCAGTGACCAAACAGGAAAAAACCGCCCTTAACATGGCCCGCTTTATCAGAAG
CCAGACATTAACGCTTCTGGAGAAACTCAACGAGCTGGACGCGGATGAACAGGCAGACATCTGTGAATCG
CTTCACGACCACGCTGATGAGCTTTACCGCAGCTGCCTCGCGCGTTTCGGTGATGACGGTGAAAACCTCT
GACACATGCAGCTCCCGGAGACGGTCACAGCTTGTCTGTAAGCGGATGCCGGGAGCAGACAAGCCCGTCA
GGGCGCGTCAGCGGGTGTTGGCGGGTGTCGGGGCGCAGCCATGACCCAGTCACGTAGCGATAGCGGAGTG
TATACTGGCTTAACTATGCGGCATCAGAGCAGATTGTACTGAGAGTGCACCATTGCGGTGTGAAATACCG
CACAGATGCGTAAGGAGAAAATACCGCATCAGGCGCTCTTCCGCTTCCTCGCTCACTGACTCGCTGCGCT
CGGTCGTTCGGCTGCGGCGAGCGGTATCAGCTCACTCAAAGGCGGTAATACGGTTATCCACAGAATCAGG
GGATAACGCAGGAAAGAACATGTGAGCAAAAGGCCAGCAAAAGGCCAGGAACCGTAAAAAGGCCGCGTTG
CTGGCGTTTTTCCATAGGCTCCGCCCCCCTGACGAGCATCACAAAAATCGACGCTCAAGTCAGAGGTGGC
GAAACCCGACAGGACTATAAAGATACCAGGCGTTTCCCCCTGGAAGCTCCCTCGTGCGCTCTCCTGTTCC
GACCCTGCCGCTTACCGGATACCTGTCCGCCTTTCTCCCTTCGGGAAGCGTGGCGCTTTCTCATAGCTCA
CGCTGTAGGTATCTCAGTTCGGTGTAGGTCGTTCGCTCCAAGCTGGGCTGTGTGCACGAACCCCCCGTTC
AGCCCGACCGCTGCGCCTTATCCGGTAACTATCGTCTTGAGTCCAACCCGGTAAGACACGACTTATCGCC
ACTGGCAGCAGCCACTGGTAACAGGATTAGCAGAGCGAGGTATGTAGGCGGTGCTACAGAGTTCTTGAAG
TGGTGGCCTAACTACGGCTACACTAGAAGGACAGTATTTGGTATCTGCGCTCTGCTGAAGCCAGTTACCT
TCGGAAAAAGAGTTGGTAGCTCTTGATCCGGCAAACAAACCACCGCTGGTAGCGGTGGTTTTTTTGTTTG
CAAGCAGCAGATTACGCGCAGAAAAAAAGGATCTCAAGAAGATCCTTTGATCTTTTCTACGGGGTCTGAC
GCTCAGTGGAACGAAAACTCACGTTAAGGGATTTTGGTCATGAGATTATCAAAAAGGATCTTCACCTAGA
TCCTTTTAAATTAAAAATGAAGTTTTAAATCAATCTAAAGTATATATGAGTAAACTTGGTCTGACAGTTA
CCAATGCTTAATCAGTGAGGCACCTATCTCAGCGATCTGTCTATTTCGTTCATCCATAGTTGCCTGACTC
CCCGTCGTGTAGATAACTACGATACGGGAGGGCTTACCATCTGGCCCCAGTGCTGCAATGATACCGCGAG
ACCCACGCTCACCGGCTCCAGATTTATCAGCAATAAACCAGCCAGCCGGAAGGGCCGAGCGCAGAAGTGG
TCCTGCAACTTTATCCGCCTCCATCCAGTCTATTAATTGTTGCCGGGAAGCTAGAGTAAGTAGTTCGCCA
GTTAATAGTTTGCGCAACGTTGTTGCCATTGCTGCAGGCATCGTGGTGTCACGCTCGTCGTTTGGTATGG
CTTCATTCAGCTCCGGTTCCCAACGATCAAGGCGAGTTACATGATCCCCCATGTTGTGCAAAAAAGCGGT
TAGCTCCTTCGGTCCTCCGATCGTTGTCAGAAGTAAGTTGGCCGCAGTGTTATCACTCATGGTTATGGCA
GCACTGCATAATTCTCTTACTGTCATGCCATCCGTAAGATGCTTTTCTGTGACTGGTGAGTACTCAACCA
AGTCATTCTGAGAATAGTGTATGCGGCGACCGAGTTGCTCTTGCCCGGCGTCAATACGGGATAATACCGC
GCCACATAGCAGAACTTTAAAAGTGCTCATCATTGGAAAACGTTCTTCGGGGCGAAAACTCTCAAGGATC
TTACCGCTGTTGAGATCCAGTTCGATGTAACCCACTCGTGCACCCAACTGATCTTCAGCATCTTTTACTT
TCACCAGCGTTTCTGGGTGAGCAAAAACAGGAAGGCAAAATGCCGCAAAAAAGGGAATAAGGGCGACACG
GAAATGTTGAATACTCATACTCTTCCTTTTTCAATATTATTGAAGCATTTATCAGGGTTATTGTCTCATG
AGCGGATACATATTTGAATGTATTTAGAAAAATAAACAAATAGGGGTTCCGCGCACATTTCCCCGAAAAG
TGCCACCTAAATTGTAAGCGTTAATATTTTGTTAAAATTCGCGTTAAATTTTTGTTAAATCAGCTCATTT
TTTAACCAATAGGCCGAAATCGGCAAAATCCCTTATAAATCAAAAGAATAGACCGAGATAGGGT
[37 nt withheld, positions 6295-6331]
AAAGAACGTGGACTCCAACGTCAAAGG
[49 nt withheld, positions 6359-6407]
T
[91 nt withheld, positions 6409-6499]
G
[124 nt withheld, positions 6501-6624]
CCCATTCGCCA
