>Addgene plasmid #124121 | pET21a-TyrRS-His | depositor partial sequence | sequence record 236239 | Sequencing result for the insert
CCTTTCGCAAAACCCCTCAAGACCCGTTTAGAGGCCCCAAGGGGTTATGCTAGTTATTGCTCAGCGGTGG
CAGCAGCCAACTCAGCTTCCTTTCGGGCTTTGTTAGCAGCCGGATCTCAGTGGTGGTGGTGGTGGTGCTC
GAGTTTCCAGCAAATCAGACAGTAATTCTTTTTACCGCGACGCAGTAAGGTAAAACGACCAAACAGACGA
TCTTCTTCTTTAAAGAAGTATTCAGGATCGGACTGTTTTTCACCGTTAATGGTGATGGCATTGGAGGCGA
TAGTTTTACGTGCCTGACCACGGGAAGGTTGCAGTTCAGAATCGACCAGTGCCTGCATCAGGTCTGCGCC
CTTTTCCATCTCAACCATCGGTACGCCGTCCTGCGCCAGCTGTTCGAAGTCCGCTTCACTCAGCGCACTC
AAAGAACCGCTGAACAGGCATTCGGTAATACGTTTTGCCGCCTGTAAACCTTCTTCACCGTGAACCAGAC
GAGTCACCTGCTCCGCCAGTACATACTGGGCGCGCGGTGCTTTACCGCTGTTTTTATCTTCTTCTTCCAG
GGCGTTGATCTCTTCAATGCTCATAAAGGTGAAGAACTTCAGGAAGCGGTAAACGTCGGCATCCGCAGTG
TTGATCCAGAACTGGTAGAATTTGTACGGGCTGGTTTTCTTCGGATCCAACCAGACTGCGCCGCCTTCAG
TTTTACCAAATTTGGTGCCATCTGCTTTAGTGATCAGCGGAACGGTCAGGCCAAACACCTGATTCTGATG
CAGACGACGGGTCAGGTCGATACCAGAAGTGATGTTACCCCACTGGTCAGAACCACCAATTTGCAGCACC
ACACCGTACTGTTTGTTCAGACAGGCGAAGTCATAACCCTGCAACAGGTTGTAGGAAAACTCAGTGAACG
AAATCCCCTGATCTTCACGGTTGAGACGCTGCTTAACCGCTTCTTTGTTGATCATCTGGTTAACGGAGAA
GTGTTTGCCAATATCGCGCAGGAAGGTCAGCACATTCATATTGCCGAACCAGTCATAGTTGTTCGCCGCG
ATAGCAGAGTTTTCTCCMCAGTCGAAATCGAGGAACGGGGCAACCTGCTTACGGATTTTGTCCACCCACT
CCTGAACAGTTTCTTCGGTGTTCAGCTTACSCTCGGCAGCTTTGAAGCTCGGNTCGCCAATCAGACCCGT
CCSGCCGCCTACCAGCSNAACCGGCTTGKGGCCCGCCTGCTGGAA
